>Addgene plasmid #153329 | pCASP-SptP120-K55-HilA | depositor full sequence | sequence record 297910 | pCASP-SptP120-K55-HilA sequence 7321 bps
CTCGAGCCACAAGAAAACGAGGTACGGCATTGAGCCGCGTAAGGCAGTAGCGATGTATTCATTGGGCGTT
TTTTGAATGTTCACTAACCACCGTCGGGGTTTAATAACTGCATCAGATAAACGCAGTCGTTAAGTTCTAC
AAAGTCGGTGACAGATAACAGGAGTAAGTAATGCAAGCACACCAGGATATTATCGCTAATATTGGTGAGA
AATTGGGTTTACCGCTCACTTTTGACGACAACAATCAGTGCTTATTATTACTCGATAGCGATATTTTTAC
GTCTATTGAAGCTAAAGATGATATCTGGTTATTGAACGGTATGATTATACCGTTATCGCCTGTTTGTGGC
GATTCTATCTGGCGGCAGATTATGGTGATTAATGGTGAACTGGCTGCGAATAATGAAGGTACGTTAGCGT
ATATTGATGCCGCAGAGACGTTGTTGCTTATACATGCAATTACCGATCTGACAAATACTTACCATATTAT
ATCGCAGCTTGAGTCATTTGTGAATCAGCAGGAAGCGCTCAAAAACATACTGCAGGAATATGCTAAAGTA
TGAGGAGAGAAAATTGAATAATTTAACGTTGTCTTCGTTTTCAAAAGTTGGTGTGTCGAATGATGCCCGA
CTTTATATTGCTAAGGAAAATACTGATAAGGCATATGTTGCGCCTGAAAAATTTTCGTCAAAAGTATTAA
CCTGGCTTGGAAAAATGCCGTTATTTAAAAACACTGAAGTGGTGCAAAAACATACGGAAAATATCAGAGT
ACAGGACCAAAAGATTTTACAGACATTTCTCCATGCACTAACGGAAAAATATGGGGAAACAGCGGTTAAT
GACGCACTGTTAATGTCCCGTATAAATATGAACAAACCCCTTACCCAACGTTTAGCAGTGCAGATCACGG
ACCTTGGCAAAAAGTTATTGGAGGCGGCCCGTGCAGGACAGGACGACGAGGTCCGCATCCTGATGGCCAA
CGGGGCCGACGTAAATGCCAATGACTCCGCAGGGCACACACCCCTTCATTTGGCGGCTAAGCGTGGACAT
TTGGAGATCGTAGAGGTACTGTTAAAACACGGGGCGGATGTAAATGCGATGGACAACACTGGGTTTACGC
CACTGCACCTTGCGGCGTTACGTGGTCATCTGGAAATTGTAGAAGTGCTTCTTAAAAATGGGGCGGACGT
AAATGCTCAAGATCGCACAGGGCGTACGCCTTTACACCTTGCTGCTAAACTGGGCCACCTTGAAATCGTC
GAAGTTTTATTAAAGAACGGAGCCGATGTTAATGCCCAGGATAAATTCGGAAAAACGGCATTCGATATCT
CGATCGACAACGGAAATGAGGACCTTGCTGAAATCCTGCAGAAGCTTGTCGACGATTATAAAGATCATGA
TGGCGATTATAAAGATCATGATATTGATTATAAAGATGATGATGATAAATAATAATCTAGAGATTATAAA
GATGACGATGACAAGGATTATAAAGATGACGATGACAAGGATTATAAAGATGACGATGACAAGTAATAAA
GCGGCCGCTGATTGGCATCAAATAAAACGAAAGGCTCAGTCGAAAGACTGGGACTTTCGTTTTATCTGTT
GTTTGTCGGTGAACGCTCTCCTGAGTAGGACAAATCCGCCGCCCTAGACCGATGCATAATGTGCCTGTCA
AATGGACGAAGCAGGGATTCTGCAAACCCTATGCTACTCCGTCAAGCCGTCAATTGTCTGATTCGTTACC
AATTATGACAACTTGACGGCTACATCATTCACTTTTTCTTCACAACCGGCACGGAACTCGCTCGGGCTGG
CCCCGGTGCATTTTTTAAATACCCGCGAGAAATAGAGTTGATCGTCAAAACCAACATTGCGACCGACGGT
GGCGATAGGCATCCGGGTGGTGCTCAAAAGCAGCTTCGCCTGGCTGATACGTTGGTCCTCGCGCCAGCTT
AAGACGCTAATCCCTAACTGCTGGCGGAAAAGATGTGACAGACGCGACGGCGACAAGCAAACATGCTGTG
CGACGCTGGCGATATCAAAATTGCTGTCTGCCAGGTGATCGCTGATGTACTGACAAGCCTCGCGTACCCG
ATTATCCATCGGTGGATGGAGCGACTCGTTAATCGCTTCCATGCGCCGCAGTAACAATTGCTCAAGCAGA
TTTATCGCCAGCAGCTCCGAATAGCGCCCTTCCCCTTGCCCGGCGTTAATGATTTGCCCAAACAGGTCGC
TGAAATGCGGCTGGTGCGCTTCATCCGGGCGAAAGAACCCCGTATTGGCAAATATTGACGGCCAGTTAAG
CCATTCATGCCAGTAGGCGCGCGGACGAAAGTAAACCCACTGGTGATACCATTCGCGAGCCTCCGGATGA
CGACCGTAGTGATGAATCTCTCCTGGCGGGAACAGCAAAATATCACCCGGTCGGCAAACAAATTCTCGTC
CCTGATTTTTCACCACCCCCTGACCGCGAATGGTGAGATTGAGAATATAACCTTTCATTCCCAGCGGTCG
GTCGATAAAAAAATCGAGATAACCGTTGGCCTCAATCGGCGTTAAACCCGCCACCAGATGGGCATTAAAC
GAGTATCCCGGCAGCAGGGGATCATTTTGCGCTTCAGCCATACTTTTCATACTCCCGCCATTCAGAGAAG
AAACCAATTGTCCATATTGCATCAGACATTGCCGTCACTGCGTCTTTTACTGGCTCTTCTCGCTAACCAA
ACCGGTAACCCCGCTTATTAAAAGCATTCTGTAACAAAGCGGGACCAAAGCCATGACAAAAACGCGTAAC
AAAAGTGTCTATAATCACGGCAGAAAAGTCCACATTGATTATTTGCACGGCGTCACACTTTGCTATGCCA
TAGCATTTTTATCCATAAGATTAGCGGATCCTACCTGACGCTTTTTATCGCAACTCTCTACTGTTTCTCC
ATACCCGTTTTTTTGGGCTAGCGAATTCGAGCTCGGTACCCGAGCCCGTAGAATATGACATTAAGCTCAT
AATAAAAGCTCAACCTGACCGTTAGTACTAACAGCAGAATTACTGAAACAGTAGATTCTATCCTAACGAC
TTGTATTAGTTATTATAACTTTTCACCCTGTAAGAGAATACACTATTATCATGCCACATTTTAATCCTGT
TCCTGTATCGAATAAAAAATTCGTCTTTGATGATTTCATACTCAACATGGACGGCTCCCTGCTACGCTCA
GAAAAGAAAGTCAATATTCCGCCAAAAGAATATGCCGTTCTGGTCATCCTGCTCGAAGCCGCCGGCGAGA
TTGTGAGTAAAAACACCTTACTGGACCAGGTATGGGGCGACGCGGAAGTTAACGAAGAATCTCTTACCCG
CTGTATTTATGCCTTACGACGTATTCTGTCGGAAGATAAAGAGCATCGTTACATTGAAACACTGTACGGA
CAGGGCTATCGGTTTAATCGTCCGGTCGTAGTGGTGTCTCCGCCAGCGCCGCAACCTACGACTCATACAT
TGGCGATACTTCCTTTTCAGATGCAGGATCAGGTTCAATCCGAGAGTCTGCATTACTCTATCGTGAAGGG
ATTATCGCAGTATGCGCCCTTTGGCCTGAGCGTGCTGCCGGTGACCATTACGAAGAACTGCCGCAGTGTT
AAGGATATTCTTGAGCTCATGGATCAATTACGCCCCGATTATTATATCTCCGGGCAGATGATACCCGATG
GTAATGATAATATTGTACAGATTGAGATAGTTCGGGTTAAAGGTTATCACCTGCTGCACCAGGAAAGCAT
TAAGTTGATAGAACACCAACCCGCTTCTCTCTTGCAAAACAAAATTGCGAATCTTTTGCTCAGATGTATT
CCCGGACTTCGCTGGGACACAAAGCAGATTAGCGAGCTAAATTCGATTGACAGTACTATGGTTTACTTAC
GCGGTAAGCATGAGTTAAATCAATACACCCCCTATAGCTTACAGCAAGCGCTTAAATTGCTGACTCAATG
CGTTAACATGTCGCCAAACAGCATTGCGCCTTACTGTGCGCTGGCAGAATGCTACCTCAGCATGGCGCAA
ATGGGGATTTTTGATAAACAAAACGCTATGATCAAAGCTAAAGAACATGCGATTAAGGCGACAGAGCTGG
ACCACAATAATCCACAAGCTTTAGGATTACTGGGGCTAATTAATACGATTCACTCAGAATACATCGTCGG
GAGTTTGCTATTCAAACAAGCTAACTTACTTTCGCCCATTTCTGCAGATATTAAATATTATTATGGCTGG
AATCTTTTCATGGCTGGTCAGTTGGAGGAGGCCTTACAAACGATTAACGAGTGTTTAAAATTGGACCCAA
CGCGCGCAGCCGCAGGGATCACTAAGCTGTGGATTACCTATTATCATACCGGTATTGATGATGCTATACG
TTTAGGCGATGAATTACGCTCACAACACCTGCAGGATAATCCAATATTATTAAGTATGCAGGTTATGTTT
CTTTCGCTTAAAGGTAAACATGAACTGGCACGAAAATTAACTAAAGAAATATCCACGCAGGAAATAACAG
GACTTATTGCTGTTAATCTTCTTTACGCTGAATATTGTCAGAATAGTGAGCGTGCCTTACCGACGATAAG
AGAATTTCTGGAAAGTGAACAGCGTATAGATAATAATCCGGGATTATTACCGTTAGTGCTGGTTGCCCAC
GGCGAAGCTATTGCCGAGAAAATGTGGAATAAATTTAAAAACGAAGACAATATTTGGTTCAAAAGATGGA
AACAGGATCCCCGCTTGATTAAATTACGGAATCTGAGAGAGGAGATATGCATTATTTTTTTATCATCGTA
ATCTGGTTGCTTAGCATAAATACGGCATGGGCTGATTGCTGGCTTCAGGCTGAAAAAATGTTCAATATTG
AATCCGAACTACTTTACGCTATCGCCCAGCAGGAATCGGCGATGAAACCTGGCGCCATTGGTCATAACCG
AGATGGTTCAACCGATCTTGGCCTGATGCAAATTAACAGCTTCCATATGAAAAGGCTGAAAAAAATGGGG
ATTAGTGAAAAACAGTTGTTACAGGACCCCTGCATTTCTGTCATTGTGGGCGCCTCCATTTTATCAGATA
TGATGAAAATCTACGGTTATAGCTGGGAGGCCGTTGGCGCTTATAATGCCGGGACGTCGCCGAAACGATC
GAATTCGAGCTCGGTACCCGGGGGGATCCTCTAGAGTCGACCTGCAGGCATGCAAGCTTGGCTGTTTTGG
CGGATGAGAGAAGATTTTCAGCCTGATACAGATTAAATCAGAACGCAGAAGCGGTCTGATAAAACAGAAT
TTGCCTGGCGGCAGTAGCGCGGTGGTCCCACCTGACCCCATGCCGAACTCAGAAGTGAAACGCCGTAGCG
CCGATGGTAGTGTGGGGTCTCCCCATGCGAGAGTAGGGAACTGCCAGGCATCAAATAAAACGAAAGGCTC
AGTCGAAAGACTGGGCCTTTCGTTTTATCTGTTGTTTGTCGGTGAACGCTCTCCTGAGTCTAGGGCGTTC
GGCTGCGGCGAGCGGTATCAGCTCACTCAAAGGCGGTAATACGGTTATCCACAGAATCAGGGGATAACGC
AGGAAAGAACATGTGAGCAAAAGGCCAGCAAAAGGCCAGGAACCGTAAAAAGGCCGCGTTGCTGGCGTTT
TTCCATAGGCTCCGCCCCCCTGACGAGCATCACAAAAATCGACGCTCAAGTCAGAGGTGGCGAAACCCGA
CAGGACTATAAAGATACCAGGCGTTTCCCCCTGGAAGCTCCCTCGTGCGCTCTCCTGTTCCGACCCTGCC
GCTTACCGGATACCTGTCCGCCTTTCTCCCTTCGGGAAGCGTGGCGCTTTCTCATAGCTCACGCTGTAGG
TATCTCAGTTCGGTGTAGGTCGTTCGCTCCAAGCTGGGCTGTGTGCACGAACCCCCCGTTCAGCCCGACC
GCTGCGCCTTATCCGGTAACTATCGTCTTGAGTCCAACCCGGTAAGACACGACTTATCGCCACTGGCAGC
AGCCACTGGTAACAGGATTAGCAGAGCGAGGTATGTAGGCGGTGCTACAGAGTTCTTGAAGTGGTGGCCT
AACTACGGCTACACTAGAAGGACAGTATTTGGTATCTGCGCTCTGCTGAAGCCAGTTACCTTCGGAAAAA
GAGTTGGTAGCTCTTGATCCGGCAAACAAACCACCGCTGGTAGCGGTGGTTTTTTTGTTTGCAAGCAGCA
GATTACGCGCAGAAAAAAAGGATCTCAAGAAGATCCTTTGATCTTTTCTACGGGGTCTGACGCTCAGTGG
AACGAAAACTCACGTTAAGGGATTTTGGTCATGACTAGTGCTTGGATTCTCACCAATAAAAAACGCCCGG
CGGCAACCGAGCGTTCTGAACAAATCCAGATGGAGTTCTGAGGTCATTACTGGATCTATCAACAGGAGTC
CAAGCGAGCTCGATATCAAATTACGCCCCGCCCTGCCACTCATCGCAGTACTGTTGTAATTCATTAAGCA
TTCTGCCGACATGGAAGCCATCACAAACGGCATGATGAACCTGAATCGCCAGCGGCATCAGCACCTTGTC
GCCTTGCGTATAATATTTGCCCATGGTGAAAACGGGGGCGAAGAAGTTGTCCATATTGGCCACGTTTAAA
TCAAAACTGGTGAAACTCACCCAGGGATTGGCTGAGACGAAAAACATATTCTCAATAAACCCTTTAGGGA
AATAGGCCAGGTTTTCACCGTAACACGCCACATCTTGCGAATATATGTGTAGAAACTGCCGGAAATCGTC
GTGGTATTCACTCCAGAGCGATGAAAACGTTTCAGTTTGCTCATGGAAAACGGTGTAACAAGGGTGAACA
CTATCCCATATCACCAGCTCACCGTCTTTCATTGCCATACGAAATTCCGGATGAGCATTCATCAGGCGGG
CAAGAATGTGAATAAAGGCCGGATAAAACTTGTGCTTATTTTTCTTTACGGTCTTTAAAAAGGCCGTAAT
ATCCAGCTGAACGGTCTGGTTATAGGTACATTGAGCAACTGACTGAAATGCCTCAAAATGTTCTTTACGA
TGCCATTGGGATATATCAACGGTGGTATATCCAGTGATTTTTTTCTCCATTTTAGCTTCCTTAGCTCCTG
AAAATCTCGATAACTCAAAAAATACGCCCGGTAGTGATCTTATTTCATTATGGTGAAAGTTGGAACCTCT
TACGTGCCGATCAACGTCTCATTTTCGCCAGATATCGACGTCTAAGAAACCATTATTATCATGACATTAA
CCTATAAAAATAGGCGTATCACGAGGCCCTTTCGTCTTCAC
Features (pLannotate 1.2.2; 18 found; start..end, strand, type, name):
    213..560     +  CDS            sicP: SICP_SALTY - Experimental evidence at protein level: Swiss-Prot protein existence level 1. Molecular chaperone required for SptP stabilization and secretion. From Salmonella typhimurium (strain LT2 / SGSC1412 / ATCC 700720).
    550..912     +  CDS            sptP (fragment): SPTP_SALTY - Experimental evidence at protein level: Swiss-Prot protein existence level 1. Effector proteins function to alter host cell physiology and promote bacterial survival in host tissues. This protein includes tyrosine phosphatase and GTPase activating protein (GAP) activities. After bacterial internalization, GAP mediates the reversal of the cytoskeletal changes induced by SopE. This function is independent of its tyrosine phosphatase activity, which remains unclear. From Salmonella typhimurium (strain LT2 / SGSC1412 / ATCC 700720).
    910..1038    +  CDS            Gabpb1 (fragment): GABP1_MOUSE - Also known as Gabpb, Gabpb2. Experimental evidence at protein level: Swiss-Prot protein existence level 1. Transcription factor capable of interacting with purine rich repeats (GA repeats) (PubMed:25200183). Acts as a a master regulator of nuclear-encoded mitochondrial genes (PubMed:25200183). From Mus musculus (Mouse).
   1384..1400    +  CDS            3xFLAG (fragment): three tandem FLAG® epitope tags, followed by an enterokinase cleavage site
   1474..1502    +  CDS            5xFLAG (fragment): five tandem FLAG® epitope tags
   1559..1645    +  terminator     rrnB T1 terminator: Escherichia coli rrnB; transcription terminator T1 from the E. coli rrnB gene
   1753..2631    -  CDS            araC: L-arabinose regulatory protein; araC
   2658..2942    +  promoter       araBAD promoter: araBAD; promoter of the L-arabinose operon of E. coli; the araC regulatory gene is transcribed in the opposite direction (Guzman et al., 1995)
   2963..2982    +  misc_feature   MCS (fragment): pUC18/19 multiple cloning site
   3131..4789    +  CDS            hilA: HILA_SALTY - Also known as iagA. Experimental evidence at transcript level: Swiss-Prot protein existence level 2. The main transcriptional regulator of the Salmonella pathogenicity island 1 (SPI1) gene expression. Activates the expression of invasion genes by a direct action at their promoters and also indirectly by increasing the level of InvF. Also binds upstream of prgH and directly activates the expression of prgHIJK operon. From Salmonella typhimurium (strain LT2 / SGSC1412 / ATCC 700720).
   4807..5184    +  CDS            iagB (fragment): IAGB_SALTS - Protein inferred from homology: Swiss-Prot protein existence level 3. From Salmonella typhimurium (strain SL1344).
   5181..5239    +  misc_feature   MCS: pUC18/19 multiple cloning site
   5323..5438    +  ncRNA          5S rRNA: Accession: RF00001 - 5S ribosomal RNA
   5442..5513    +  terminator     rrnB T1 terminator: transcription terminator T1 from the E. coli rrnB gene
   5670..6258    -  rep_origin     ori: high-copy-number ColE1/pMB1/pBR322/pUC origin of replication
   6346..6440    -  terminator     lambda t0 terminator: transcription terminator from phage lambda
   6464..7120    -  CDS            cat: CAT_ECOLX - Experimental evidence at protein level: Swiss-Prot protein existence level 1. This enzyme is an effector of chloramphenicol resistance in bacteria. From Escherichia coli. This protein is used as a marker in many commonly used cloning vectors, such as pACYC184.
   7121..7223    -  promoter       cat promoter: promoter of the E. coli cat gene encoding chloramphenicol acetyltransferase
