>Addgene plasmid #153329 | pCASP-SptP120-K55-HilA | addgene full sequence | sequence record 306316 | Addgene NGS Result
TCGAGCCACAAGAAAACGAGGTACGGCATTGAGCCGCGTAAGGCAGTAGCGATGTATTCATTGGGCGTTT
TTTGAATGTTCACTAACCACCGTCGGGGTTTAATAACTGCATCAGATAAACGCAGTCGTTAAGTTCTACA
AAGTCGGTGACAGATAACAGGAGTAAGTAATGCAAGCACACCAGGATATTATCGCTAATATTGGTGAGAA
ATTGGGTTTACCGCTCACTTTTGACGACAACAATCAGTGCTTATTATTACTCGATAGCGATATTTTTACG
TCTATTGAAGCTAAAGATGATATCTGGTTATTGAACGGTATGATTATACCGTTATCGCCTGTTTGTGGCG
ATTCTATCTGGCGGCAGATTATGGTGATTAATGGTGAACTGGCTGCGAATAATGAAGGTACGTTAGCGTA
TATTGATGCCGCAGAGACGTTGTTGCTTATACATGCAATTACCGATCTGACAAATACTTACCATATTATA
TCGCAGCTTGAGTCATTTGTGAATCAGCAGGAAGCGCTCAAAAACATACTGCAGGAATATGCTAAAGTAT
GAGGAGAGAAAATTGAATAATTTAACGTTGTCTTCGTTTTCAAAAGTTGGTGTGTCGAATGATGCCCGAC
TTTATATTGCTAAGGAAAATACTGATAAGGCATATGTTGCGCCTGAAAAATTTTCGTCAAAAGTATTAAC
CTGGCTTGGAAAAATGCCGTTATTTAAAAACACTGAAGTGGTGCAAAAACATACGGAAAATATCAGAGTA
CAGGACCAAAAGATTTTACAGACATTTCTCCATGCACTAACGGAAAAATATGGGGAAACAGCGGTTAATG
ACGCACTGTTAATGTCCCGTATAAATATGAACAAACCCCTTACCCAACGTTTAGCAGTGCAGATCACGGA
CCTTGGCAAAAAGTTATTGGAGGCGGCCCGTGCAGGACAGGACGACGAGGTCCGCATCCTGATGGCCAAC
GGGGCCGACGTAAATGCCAATGACTCCGCAGGGCACACACCCCTTCATTTGGCGGCTAAGCGTGGACATT
TGGAGATCGTAGAGGTACTGTTAAAACACGGGGCGGATGTAAATGCGATGGACAACACTGGGTTTACGCC
ACTGCACCTTGCGGCGTTACGTGGTCATCTGGAAATTGTAGAAGTGCTTCTTAAAAATGGGGCGGACGTA
AATGCTCAAGATCGCACAGGGCGTACGCCTTTACACCTTGCTGCTAAACTGGGCCACCTTGAAATCGTCG
AAGTTTTATTAAAGAACGGAGCCGATGTTAATGCCCAGGATAAATTCGGAAAAACGGCATTCGATATCTC
GATCGACAACGGAAATGAGGACCTTGCTGAAATCCTGCAGAAGCTTGTCGACGATTATAAAGATCATGAT
GGCGATTATAAAGATCATGATATTGATTATAAAGATGATGATGATAAATAATAATCTAGAGATTATAAAG
ATGACGATGACAAGGATTATAAAGATGACGATGACAAGGATTATAAAGATGACGATGACAAGTAATAAAG
CGGCCGCTGATTGGCATCAAATAAAACGAAAGGCTCAGTCGAAAGACTGGGACTTTCGTTTTATCTGTTG
TTTGTCGGTGAACGCTCTCCTGAGTAGGACAAATCCGCCGCCCTAGACCGATGCATAATGTGCCTGTCAA
ATGGACGAAGCAGGGATTCTGCAAACCCTATGCTACTCCGTCAAGCCGTCAATTGTCTGATTCGTTACCA
ATTATGACAACTTGACGGCTACATCATTCACTTTTTCTTCACAACCGGCACGGAACTCGCTCGGGCTGGC
CCCGGTGCATTTTTTAAATACCCGCGAGAAATAGAGTTGATCGTCAAAACCAACATTGCGACCGACGGTG
GCGATAGGCATCCGGGTGGTGCTCAAAAGCAGCTTCGCCTGGCTGATACGTTGGTCCTCGCGCCAGCTTA
AGACGCTAATCCCTAACTGCTGGCGGAAAAGATGTGACAGACGCGACGGCGACAAGCAAACATGCTGTGC
GACGCTGGCGATATCAAAATTGCTGTCTGCCAGGTGATCGCTGATGTACTGACAAGCCTCGCGTACCCGA
TTATCCATCGGTGGATGGAGCGACTCGTTAATCGCTTCCATGCGCCGCAGTAACAATTGCTCAAGCAGAT
TTATCGCCAGCAGCTCCGAATAGCGCCCTTCCCCTTGCCCGGCGTTAATGATTTGCCCAAACAGGTCGCT
GAAATGCGGCTGGTGCGCTTCATCCGGGCGAAAGAACCCCGTATTGGCAAATATTGACGGCCAGTTAAGC
CATTCATGCCAGTAGGCGCGCGGACGAAAGTAAACCCACTGGTGATACCATTCGCGAGCCTCCGGATGAC
GACCGTAGTGATGAATCTCTCCTGGCGGGAACAGCAAAATATCACCCGGTCGGCAAACAAATTCTCGTCC
CTGATTTTTCACCACCCCCTGACCGCGAATGGTGAGATTGAGAATATAACCTTTCATTCCCAGCGGTCGG
TCGATAAAAAAATCGAGATAACCGTTGGCCTCAATCGGCGTTAAACCCGCCACCAGATGGGCATTAAACG
AGTATCCCGGCAGCAGGGGATCATTTTGCGCTTCAGCCATACTTTTCATACTCCCGCCATTCAGAGAAGA
AACCAATTGTCCATATTGCATCAGACATTGCCGTCACTGCGTCTTTTACTGGCTCTTCTCGCTAACCAAA
CCGGTAACCCCGCTTATTAAAAGCATTCTGTAACAAAGCGGGACCAAAGCCATGACAAAAACGCGTAACA
AAAGTGTCTATAATCACGGCAGAAAAGTCCACATTGATTATTTGCACGGCGTCACACTTTGCTATGCCAT
AGCATTTTTATCCATAAGATTAGCGGATCCTACCTGACGCTTTTTATCGCAACTCTCTACTGTTTCTCCA
TACCCGTTTTTTTGGGCTAGCGAATTCGAGCTCGGTACCCCCGAGCCCGTAGAATATGACATTAAGCTCA
TAATAAAAGCTCAACCTGACCGTTAGTACTAACAGCAGAATTACTGAAACAGTAGATTCTATCCTAACGA
CTTGTATTAGTTATTATAACTTTTCACCCTGTAAGAGAATACACTATTATCATGCCACATTTTAATCCTG
TTCCTGTATCGAATAAAAAATTCGTCTTTGATGATTTCATACTCAACATGGACGGCTCCCTGCTACGCTC
AGAAAAGAAAGTCAATATTCCGCCAAAAGAATATGCCGTTCTGGTCATCCTGCTCGAAGCCGCCGGCGAG
ATTGTGAGTAAAAACACCTTACTGGACCAGGTATGGGGCGACGCGGAAGTTAACGAAGAATCTCTTACCC
GCTGTATTTATGCCTTACGACGTATTCTGTCGGAAGATAAAGAGCATCGTTACATTGAAACACTGTACGG
ACAGGGCTATCGGTTTAATCGTCCGGTCGTAGTGGTGTCTCCGCCAGCGCCGCAACCTACGACTCATACA
TTGGCGATACTTCCTTTTCAGATGCAGGATCAGGTTCAATCCGAGAGTCTGCATTACTCTATCGTGAAGG
GATTATCGCAGTATGCGCCCTTTGGCCTGAGCGTGCTGCCGGTGACCATTACGAAGAACTGCCGCAGTGT
TAAGGATATTCTTGAGCTCATGGATCAATTACGCCCCGATTATTATATCTCCGGGCAGATGATACCCGAT
GGTAATGATAATATTGTACAGATTGAGATAGTTCGGGTTAAAGGTTATCACCTGCTGCACCAGGAAAGCA
TTAAGTTGATAGAACACCAACCCGCTTCTCTCTTGCAAAACAAAATTGCGAATCTTTTGCTCAGATGTAT
TCCCGGACTTCGCTGGGACACAAAGCAGATTAGCGAGCTAAATTCGATTGACAGTACTATGGTTTACTTA
CGCGGTAAGCATGAGTTAAATCAATACACCCCCTATAGCTTACAGCAAGCGCTTAAATTGCTGACTCAAT
GCGTTAACATGTCGCCAAACAGCATTGCGCCTTACTGTGCGCTGGCAGAATGCTACCTCAGCATGGCGCA
AATGGGGATTTTTGATAAACAAAACGCTATGATCAAAGCTAAAGAACATGCGATTAAGGCGACAGAGCTG
GACCACAATAATCCACAAGCTTTAGGATTACTGGGGCTAATTAATACGATTCACTCAGAATACATCGTCG
GGAGTTTGCTATTCAAACAAGCTAACTTACTTTCGCCCATTTCTGCAGATATTAAATATTATTATGGCTG
GAATCTTTTCATGGCTGGTCAGTTGGAGGAGGCCTTACAAACGATTAACGAGTGTTTAAAATTGGACCCA
ACGCGCGCAGCCGCAGGGATCACTAAGCTGTGGATTACCTATTATCATACCGGTATTGATGATGCTATAC
GTTTAGGCGATGAATTACGCTCACAACACCTGCAGGATAATCCAATATTATTAAGTATGCAGGTTATGTT
TCTTTCGCTTAAAGGTAAACATGAACTGGCACGAAAATTAACTAAAGAAATATCCACGCAGGAAATAACA
GGACTTATTGCTGTTAATCTTCTTTACGCTGAATATTGTCAGAATAGTGAGCGTGCCTTACCGACGATAA
GAGAATTTCTGGAAAGTGAACAGCGTATAGATAATAATCCGGGATTATTACCGTTAGTGCTGGTTGCCCA
CGGCGAAGCTATTGCCGAGAAAATGTGGAATAAATTTAAAAACGAAGACAATATTTGGTTCAAAAGATGG
AAACAGGATCCCCGCTTGATTAAATTACGGTAAAATCTGAGAGAGGAGATATGCATTATTTTTTTATCAT
CGTAATCTGGTTGCTTAGCATAAATACGGCATGGGCTGATTGCTGGCTTCAGGCTGAAAAAATGTTCAAT
ATTGAATCCGAACTACTTTACGCTATCGCCCAGCAGGAATCGGCGATGAAACCTGGCGCCATTGGTCATA
ACCGAGATGGTTCAACCGATCTTGGCCTGATGCAAATTAACAGCTTCCATATGAAAAGGCTGAAAAAAAT
GGGGATTAGTGAAAAACAGTTGTTACAGGACCCCTGCATTTCTGTCATTGTGGGCGCCTCCATTTTATCA
GATATGATGAAAATCTACGGTTATAGCTGGGAGGCCGTTGGCGCTTATAATGCCGGGACGTCGCCGAAAC
GATCGAATTCGAGCTCGGTACCCGGGGGGATCCTCTAGAGTCGACCTGCAGGCATGCAAGCTTGGCTGTT
TTGGCGGATGAGAGAAGATTTTCAGCCTGATACAGATTAAATCAGAACGCAGAAGCGGTCTGATAAAACA
GAATTTGCCTGGCGGCAGTAGCGCGGTGGTCCCACCTGACCCCATGCCGAACTCAGAAGTGAAACGCCGT
AGCGCCGATGGTAGTGTGGGGTCTCCCCATGCGAGAGTAGGGAACTGCCAGGCATCAAATAAAACGAAAG
GCTCAGTCGAAAGACTGGGCCTTTCGTTTTATCTGTTGTTTGTCGGTGAACGCTCTCCTGAGTCTAGGGC
GTTCGGCTGCGGCGAGCGGTATCAGCTCACTCAAAGGCGGTAATACGGTTATCCACAGAATCAGGGGATA
ACGCAGGAAAGAACATGTGAGCAAAAGGCCAGCAAAAGGCCAGGAACCGTAAAAAGGCCGCGTTGCTGGC
GTTTTTCCATAGGCTCCGCCCCCCTGACGAGCATCACAAAAATCGACGCTCAAGTCAGAGGTGGCGAAAC
CCGACAGGACTATAAAGATACCAGGCGTTTCCCCCTGGAAGCTCCCTCGTGCGCTCTCCTGTTCCGACCC
TGCCGCTTACCGGATACCTGTCCGCCTTTCTCCCTTCGGGAAGCGTGGCGCTTTCTCATAGCTCACGCTG
TAGGTATCTCAGTTCGGTGTAGGTCGTTCGCTCCAAGCTGGGCTGTGTGCACGAACCCCCCGTTCAGCCC
GACCGCTGCGCCTTATCCGGTAACTATCGTCTTGAGTCCAACCCGGTAAGACACGACTTATCGCCACTGG
CAGCAGCCACTGGTAACAGGATTAGCAGAGCGAGGTATGTAGGCGGTGCTACAGAGTTCTTGAAGTGGTG
GCCTAACTACGGCTACACTAGAAGGACAGTATTTGGTATCTGCGCTCTGCTGAAGCCAGTTACCTTCGGA
AAAAGAGTTGGTAGCTCTTGATCCGGCAAACAAACCACCGCTGGTAGCGGTGGTTTTTTTGTTTGCAAGC
AGCAGATTACGCGCAGAAAAAAAGGATCTCAAGAAGATCCTTTGATCTTTTCTACGGGGTCTGACGCTCA
GTGGAACGAAAACTCACGTTAAGGGATTTTGGTCATGACTAGTGCTTGGATTCTCACCAATAAAAAACGC
CCGGCGGCAACCGAGCGTTCTGAACAAATCCAGATGGAGTTCTGAGGTCATTACTGGATCTATCAACAGG
AGTCCAAGCGAGCTCGATATCAAATTACGCCCCGCCCTGCCACTCATCGCAGTACTGTTGTAATTCATTA
AGCATTCTGCCGACATGGAAGCCATCACAAACGGCATGATGAACCTGAATCGCCAGCGGCATCAGCACCT
TGTCGCCTTGCGTATAATATTTGCCCATGGTGAAAACGGGGGCGAAGAAGTTGTCCATATTGGCCACGTT
TAAATCAAAACTGGTGAAACTCACCCAGGGATTGGCTGAGACGAAAAACATATTCTCAATAAACCCTTTA
GGGAAATAGGCCAGGTTTTCACCGTAACACGCCACATCTTGCGAATATATGTGTAGAAACTGCCGGAAAT
CGTCGTGGTATTCACTCCAGAGCGATGAAAACGTTTCAGTTTGCTCATGGAAAACGGTGTAACAAGGGTG
AACACTATCCCATATCACCAGCTCACCGTCTTTCATTGCCATACGAAATTCCGGATGAGCATTCATCAGG
CGGGCAAGAATGTGAATAAAGGCCGGATAAAACTTGTGCTTATTTTTCTTTACGGTCTTTAAAAAGGCCG
TAATATCCAGCTGAACGGTCTGGTTATAGGTACATTGAGCAACTGACTGAAATGCCTCAAAATGTTCTTT
ACGATGCCATTGGGATATATCAACGGTGGTATATCCAGTGATTTTTTTCTCCATTTTAGCTTCCTTAGCT
CCTGAAAATCTCGATAACTCAAAAAATACGCCCGGTAGTGATCTTATTTCATTATGGTGAAAGTTGGAAC
CTCTTACGTGCCGATCAACGTCTCATTTTCGCCAGATATCGACGTCTAAGAAACCATTATTATCATGACA
TTAACCTATAAAAATAGGCGTATCACGAGGCCCTTTCGTCTTCACC
Features (pLannotate 1.2.2; 18 found; start..end, strand, type, name):
    212..559     +  CDS            sicP: SICP_SALTY - Experimental evidence at protein level: Swiss-Prot protein existence level 1. Molecular chaperone required for SptP stabilization and secretion. From Salmonella typhimurium (strain LT2 / SGSC1412 / ATCC 700720).
    549..911     +  CDS            sptP (fragment): SPTP_SALTY - Experimental evidence at protein level: Swiss-Prot protein existence level 1. Effector proteins function to alter host cell physiology and promote bacterial survival in host tissues. This protein includes tyrosine phosphatase and GTPase activating protein (GAP) activities. After bacterial internalization, GAP mediates the reversal of the cytoskeletal changes induced by SopE. This function is independent of its tyrosine phosphatase activity, which remains unclear. From Salmonella typhimurium (strain LT2 / SGSC1412 / ATCC 700720).
    909..1037    +  CDS            Gabpb1 (fragment): GABP1_MOUSE - Also known as Gabpb, Gabpb2. Experimental evidence at protein level: Swiss-Prot protein existence level 1. Transcription factor capable of interacting with purine rich repeats (GA repeats) (PubMed:25200183). Acts as a a master regulator of nuclear-encoded mitochondrial genes (PubMed:25200183). From Mus musculus (Mouse).
   1383..1399    +  CDS            3xFLAG (fragment): three tandem FLAG® epitope tags, followed by an enterokinase cleavage site
   1473..1501    +  CDS            5xFLAG (fragment): five tandem FLAG® epitope tags
   1558..1644    +  terminator     rrnB T1 terminator: Escherichia coli rrnB; transcription terminator T1 from the E. coli rrnB gene
   1752..2630    -  CDS            araC: L-arabinose regulatory protein; araC
   2657..2941    +  promoter       araBAD promoter: araBAD; promoter of the L-arabinose operon of E. coli; the araC regulatory gene is transcribed in the opposite direction (Guzman et al., 1995)
   2962..2980    +  misc_feature   MCS (fragment): pUC18/19 multiple cloning site
   3132..4790    +  CDS            hilA: HILA_SALTY - Also known as iagA. Experimental evidence at transcript level: Swiss-Prot protein existence level 2. The main transcriptional regulator of the Salmonella pathogenicity island 1 (SPI1) gene expression. Activates the expression of invasion genes by a direct action at their promoters and also indirectly by increasing the level of InvF. Also binds upstream of prgH and directly activates the expression of prgHIJK operon. From Salmonella typhimurium (strain LT2 / SGSC1412 / ATCC 700720).
   4811..5188    +  CDS            iagB (fragment): IAGB_SALTS - Protein inferred from homology: Swiss-Prot protein existence level 3. From Salmonella typhimurium (strain SL1344).
   5185..5243    +  misc_feature   MCS: pUC18/19 multiple cloning site
   5327..5442    +  ncRNA          5S rRNA: Accession: RF00001 - 5S ribosomal RNA
   5446..5517    +  terminator     rrnB T1 terminator: transcription terminator T1 from the E. coli rrnB gene
   5674..6262    -  rep_origin     ori: high-copy-number ColE1/pMB1/pBR322/pUC origin of replication
   6350..6444    -  terminator     lambda t0 terminator: transcription terminator from phage lambda
   6468..7124    -  CDS            cat: CAT_ECOLX - Experimental evidence at protein level: Swiss-Prot protein existence level 1. This enzyme is an effector of chloramphenicol resistance in bacteria. From Escherichia coli. This protein is used as a marker in many commonly used cloning vectors, such as pACYC184.
   7125..7227    -  promoter       cat promoter: promoter of the E. coli cat gene encoding chloramphenicol acetyltransferase
