[The description below was written by a language model from this plasmid's Addgene catalogue record and pLannotate feature annotations shown in this document.]
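Description:
pCASP-SptP120-K55-HilA is a Salmonella expression plasmid of about 7.3 kb, built on the pCASP-HilA backbone. It is designed to drive type III secretion of a synthetic binding protein when arabinose is added. It replicates from a high-copy ColE1/pUC-type origin and is selected with chloramphenicol through a cat gene under its own promoter, followed by a lambda t0 terminator. The depositor's sequence and the repository's sequencing result differ by only a few nucleotides and give the same feature map.

The plasmid carries two functional modules. The first encodes the chaperone SicP, which stabilises SptP and is required for its secretion. It is followed, with a slight overlap as in an operon arrangement, by an N-terminal fragment of the SPI-1 effector SptP (the "SptP120" secretion and chaperone-binding signal) fused to the K55 DARPin. The DARPin shows up in the annotation only as a short match to mouse Gabpb1, most likely because both contain ankyrin repeats rather than because a mouse gene is present. Partial FLAG-repeat matches downstream suggest a C-terminal epitope tag, and the unit ends at an rrnB T1 terminator. No promoter is annotated upstream of sicP, so the record does not state what drives this cassette.

The second module consists of araC and the araBAD promoter controlling hilA, the master transcriptional activator of SPI-1, together with a fragment of the adjacent iagB gene and rrnB terminator sequences. Arabinose induces HilA, which switches on the SPI-1 invasion genes and secretion apparatus and so triggers export of the SptP120-DARPin fusion. According to the associated publication title, the system is used to deliver functional binding proteins from Salmonella into the cytosol of host cells.
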