Addgene plasmid #153329: pCASP-SptP120-K55-HilA
Purpose: Triggers secretion of SptP120 fused to the K55 DARPin from Salmonella upon induction with arabinose
Depositing lab: Josef Penninger. Depositing organization: University of British Columbia. Publication: Salmonella-based platform for efficient delivery of functional binding proteins to the cytosol. Chabloz A, Schaefer JV, Kozieradzki I, Cronin SJF, Strebinger D, Macaluso F, Wald J, Rabbitts TH, Pluckthun A, Marlovits TC, Penninger JM. Commun Biol. 2020 Jul 3;3(1):342. doi: 10.1038/s42003-020-1072-4. PubMed 32620833.
Backbone
  Vector backbone: pCASP-HilA
  Vector type: Salmonella expression
Growth in bacteria
  Bacterial resistance: Chloramphenicol, 25 μg/mL
  Growth temperature: 37°C
  Growth strain: DH5alpha
  Copy number: High Copy
Gene/Insert
  Gene/Insert name: SptP120-K55 DARPin
  Species: Synthetic
Terms and licenses: Academic/Nonprofit Terms; Industry Terms: Not Available to Industry
How to cite: pCASP-SptP120-K55-HilA was a gift from Josef Penninger (Addgene plasmid # 153329 ; http://n2t.net/addgene:153329 ; RRID:Addgene_153329)
